Addgene plasmid #8617: HOXA10 (human) bluescript
Depositing lab: Corey Largman. Depositing organization: San Francisco VA Health Care System. Publication: A human Hox 1 homeobox gene exhibits myeloid-specific expression of alternative transcripts in human hematopoietic cells. Lowney P, Corral J, Detmer K, LeBeau MM, Deaven L, Lawrence HJ, Largman C. Nucleic Acids Res 1991 Jun 25;19(12):3443-9. 10.1093/nar/19.12.3443 PubMed 1676505.
Backbone
  Vector backbone: pBluescript II SK(+)
  Backbone manufacturer: Stratagene
  Backbone size w/o insert (bp): 2950
  Vector type: Bacterial Expression
Growth in bacteria
  Bacterial resistance: Ampicillin, 100 μg/mL
  Growth temperature: 37°C
  Growth strain: DH5alpha
  Copy number: High Copy
Gene/Insert
  Gene/Insert name: HOXA10 (alt names: HOX1H; HOX1.8; PL1)
  Species: H. sapiens (human)
  Insert size (bp): 1820
  Mutation: improved Ribosomal binding site (NcoI site) at ATG start codon; designed for in vitro transcription/translation without FLAG tag
  Entrez Gene: HOXA10 (a.k.a. HOX1, HOX1.8, HOX1H, PL)
  Cloning method: Restriction Enzyme; 5′ cloning site XbaI (not destroyed); 3′ cloning site HindIII (not destroyed)
  Sequencing primers: 5′ T3; 3′ T7
Terms and licenses: Academic/Nonprofit Terms; Industry Terms: Not Available to Industry
How to cite: HOXA10 (human) bluescript was a gift from Corey Largman (Addgene plasmid # 8617 ; http://n2t.net/addgene:8617 ; RRID:Addgene_8617)
