[The description below was written by a language model from this plasmid's Addgene catalogue record.]
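Description:
HOXA10 (human) bluescript is a cloning and in vitro transcription plasmid built on the Stratagene pBluescript II SK(+) phagemid backbone (about 2.95 kb without insert). It is catalogued as a bacterial expression vector, is maintained at high copy number in E. coli, and is selected with ampicillin. No feature table accompanies the record. The standard pBluescript II architecture, however, comprises a pUC-type origin, an f1 origin for single-stranded DNA rescue, the AmpR beta-lactamase gene, and a polylinker within lacZα flanked by opposing T3 and T7 phage RNA polymerase promoters. This matches the listing of T3 and T7 as the 5′ and 3′ sequencing primers.

The insert is an approximately 1.8 kb fragment of human HOXA10 (also known as HOX1H, HOX1.8 or PL1), a homeobox transcription factor gene. The associated publication describes it as showing myeloid-specific expression of alternative transcripts in hematopoietic cells. The fragment was cloned between XbaI at the 5′ end and HindIII at the 3′ end, and both sites are retained, so the insert can be excised or subcloned. The sequence around the ATG start codon was modified to introduce an NcoI site, described in the record as an improved ribosomal binding site to favour translation initiation, and this version carries no FLAG tag.

According to the record, the construct is designed for in vitro transcription/translation, producing untagged HOXA10 protein from RNA made off a flanking phage promoter. The record does not state explicitly which polymerase yields the sense transcript, although the listing of T3 as the 5′ primer suggests the T3 side. It also does not say which HOXA10 transcript isoform the insert represents.
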