>Addgene plasmid #8617 | HOXA10 (human) bluescript | addgene partial sequence | sequence record 17377 | T7 5'-TAATACGACTCACTATAGGG-3'
GTCGACGGTATCGATAAGCTTGATATCGAATTCCGGTTTAAAGCTGGGATATCTTACAGAGGAAGGAAAA
ATTAACCTTTTTTACTTTCTTTCTCACTTTTTAAATCAGCCAAAGTCAAGCCCGTTTGCCAACCTGCATG
TCCATGCCTGTAAGCCCTTCTCTTGGCCAAGGAAGAAAGGAAGAAAGAAAAAAGAAACCCAGGGGCCTGT
ATCCCCTGATTAAACACAGCACAGCACTCCAGGCAGACATGCCCGGTGGCGGCTCCTTTGCACCATTGAC
CTCAGGCCAGACACCTCAGCGCCAACAATGGGACCTCGGCCTTCCGGCTAGGTTTGCCCCAGGCTGGGCA
GGAAACCAGCTCGGCCGAAGACAGGGGCCATTTCGAGCAGTGGGACCCCAAGACAGCAAACCCAGCCCAG
TCAGGACTTGACACTTAGGACAATATCTATCTCTATAGAATTTTAGCATGATATGGCTTTTTCCCCCAGA
AAACAACAAATAAACCAGCACCAAGCAAACACAAAGAA
