>Addgene plasmid #8617 | HOXA10 (human) bluescript | addgene partial sequence | sequence record 79603 | lac-promoter 5'-CACTTTATGCTTCCGGCTCG-3'
AACAGCTATGACCATGATTACGCCAAGCGCGCAATTAACCCTCACTAAAGGGAACAAAAGCTGGAGCTCC
ACCGCGGTGGCG
