>Addgene plasmid #8617 | HOXA10 (human) bluescript | addgene partial sequence | sequence record 81549 | pBluescript-KS 5'-TCGAGGTCGACGGTATC-3'
AGGAAAAATTAACCTTTTTTACTTTCTTTCTCACTTTTTAAATCAGCCAAAGTCAAGCCCGTTTGCCAAC
CTGCATGTCCATGCCTGTAAGCCCTTCTCTTGGCCAAGGAAGAAAGGAAGAAAGAAAAAAGAAACCCAGG
GGCCTGTATCCCCTGATTAAACACAGCACAGCACTCCAGGCAGACATGCCCGGTGGCGGCTCCTTTGCAC
CATTGACCTCAGGCCAGACACCTCAGCGCCAACAATGGGACCTCGGCCTTCCGGCTAGGTTTGCCCCAGG
CTGGGCAGGAAACCAGCTCGGCCGAAGACAGGGGCCATTTCGAGCAGTGGGACCCCAAGACAGCAAACCC
AGCCCAGTCAGGACTTGACACTTAGGACAATATCTATCTCTATAGAATTTTAGCATGATATGGCTTTTTC
CCCCAGAAAACAACAAATAAACCAGCACCAAGCAAACACAAAGAAACAAAAAGTCAGAACAAACCAGCCC
TGCACAGATGTAACGGCCCAGGAGATGGCGAGTGTGGGAGGGAGGAACAGGGCTCCAGCACAGGTGCGAG
TTCCTGGGCAGAGCCTGAAGACAGAGGGAGGGGACCAGCGCTCGGGAAGTGAAAAAACCGCGTCGCCTGG
AGATTCATCAGAAAAAATTAAAGTTGGCTGTGAGCTCCCGGATCCGGTTTTCTCGATTCATTTTCTTCAG
TTTCATCCTGCGGTTCTGAAACCAGATTTTCACTTGTCTGTCCGTGAGGTGGACGCTGCGGCTAATCTCT
AGGCGCCGCTCTCGAGTAAGGTACATATTGAACAGAAACTCCTTCTCCAGCTCCAGTGTCTGGTGCTTCG
TGTAGGGGCAGCGCTTCTT
