>Addgene plasmid #8617 | HOXA10 (human) bluescript | addgene partial sequence | sequence record 82300 | pBR322ori-F 5'-GGGAAACGCCTGGTATCTTT-3'
CCCTCTGACTTGAGCGTCGATTTTTGTGATGCTCGTCAGGGGGGCGGAGCCTATGGAAAAACGCCAGCAA
CGCGGCCTTTTTACGGTTCCTGGCCTTTTGCTGGCCTTTTGCTCACATGTTCTTTCCTGCGTTATCCCCT
GATTCTGTGGATAACCGTATTACCGCCTTTGAGTGAGCTGATACCGCTCGCCGCAGCCGAACGACCGAGC
GCAGCGAGTCAGTGAGCGAGGAAGCGGAAGAGCGCCCAATACGCAAACCGCCTCTCCCCGCGCGTTGGCC
GATTCATTAATGCAGCTGGCACGACAGGTTTCCCGACTGGAAAGCGGGCAGTGAGCGCAACGCAATTAAT
GTGAGTTAGCTCACTCATTAGGCACCCCAGGCTTTACACTTTATGCTTCCGGCTCGTATGTTGTGTGGAA
TTGTGAGCGGATAACAATTTCACACAGGAAACAGCTATGACCATGATTACGCCAAGCGCGCAATTAACCC
TCACTAAAGGGAACAAAAGCTGGAGCTCCACCGCGGTGGCGG
