>Addgene plasmid #8617 | HOXA10 (human) bluescript | addgene partial sequence | sequence record 82301 | F1ori-F 5'-GTGGACTCTTGTTCCAAACTGG-3'
TAACAAAAATTTAACGCGAATTTTAACAAAATATTAACGCTTACAATTTAGGTGGCACTTTTCGGGGAAA
TGTGCGCGGAACCCCTATTTGTTTATTTTTCTAAATACATTCAAATATGTATCCGCTCATGAGACAATAA
CCCTGATAAATGCTTCAATAATATTGAAAAAGGAAGAGTATGAGTATTCAACATTTCCGTGTCGCCCTTA
TTCCCTTTTTTGCGGCATTTTGCCTTCCTGTTTTTGCTCACCCAGAAACGCTGGTGAAAGTAAAAGATGC
TGAAGATCAGTTGGGTGCACGAGTGGGTTACATCGAACTGGATCTCAACAGCGGTAAGATCCTTGAGAGT
TTTCGCCCCGAAGAACGTTTTCCAATGATGAGCACTTTTAAAGTTCTGCTATGTGGCGCGGTATTATCCC
GTATTGACGCCGGGCAAGAGCAACTCGGTCGCCGCATACACTATTCTCAGAATGACTTGGTTGAGTACTC
ACCAGTCACAGAAAAGCATCTTACGGATGGCATGACAGTAAGAGAATTATGCAGTGCTGCCATAACCATG
AGTGATAACACTGCGGCCAACTTACTTCTGACAACGATCGGAGGACCGAAGGAGCTAACCGCTTTTTTGC
ACAACATGGGGGATCATGTAACTCGCCTTGATCGTTGGGAACCGGAGCTGAATGAAGCCATACCAAA
