>Addgene plasmid #8617 | HOXA10 (human) bluescript | addgene partial sequence | sequence record 82302 | F1ori-R 5'-AGGGAAGAAAGCGAAAGGAG-3'
ACCACCACACCCGCCGCGCTTAATGCGCCGCTACAGGGCGCGTCCCATTCGCCATTCAGGCTGCGCAACT
GTTGGGAAGGGCGATCGGTGCGGGCCTCTTCGCTATTACGCCAGCTGGCGAAAGGGGGATGTGCTGCAAG
GCGATTAAGTTGGGTAACGCCAGGGTTTTCCCAGTCACGACGTTGTAAAACGACGGCCAGTGAGCGCGCG
TAATACGACTCACTATAGGGCGAATTGGGTACCGGGCCCCCCCTCGAGGTCGACGGTATCGATAAGCTTG
ATATCGAATTCCGGTTTAAAGCTGGGATATCTTACAGAGGAAGGAAAAATTAACCTTTTTTACTTTCTTT
CTCACTTTTTAAATCAGCCAAAGTCAAGCCCGTTTGCCAACCTGCATGTCCATGCCTGTAAGCCCTTCTC
TTGGCCAAGGAAGAAAGGAAGAAAGAAAAAAGAAACCCAGGGGCCTGTATCCCCTGATTAAACACAGCAC
AGCACTCCAGGCAGACATGCCCGGTGGCGGCTCCTTTGCACCATTGACCTCAGGCCAGACACCTCAGCGC
CAACAATGGGACCTCGGCCTTCCGGCTAGGTTTGCCCCAGGCTGGGCAGGAAACCAGCTCGGCCGAAGAC
AGGGGCCATTTCGAGCAGTGGGACCCCAAGACAGCAAACCCAGCCCAGTCAGGACTTGACACTTAGGACA
ATATCTATCTCTATAGAATTTTAGCATGATATGGCTTTTTCCCCCAGAAAACAACAAATAAACCAGCACC
AAGCAAACACAAAGAAACAAAAAGTCAGAA
