>Addgene plasmid #8617 | HOXA10 (human) bluescript | addgene partial sequence | sequence record 82724 | hHOXA10-R 5'-TCAGTTTCATCCTGCGGTTC-3'
AGCTGCGGCTAATCTCTAGGCGCCGCTCTCGAGTAAGGTACATATTGAACAGAAACTCCTTCTCCAGCTC
CAGTGTCTGGTGCTTCGTGTAGGGGCAGCGCTTCTTCCGACCACTCTTTGCCGTGAGCCAGTTGGCTGCG
TTTTCACCTTTGGAATTGCCCAGGGAATCCTTCTCCGGCGAGGCTTTGCTGCTCTCGGAAGGGGCCGGGG
AGAGCTCCTCCGCGGCCGAGGACGACGCGTGCGCCTCCTCGTCGCCCTGCGAGCCCCCGCCGCTGCCGCA
AGCCAGCGTGGGGGGCGGCGGCGAATCGAGGGCTCGCTCCTTCCGGGCCGCATCGGCCGAGCCGGAGGCT
AGCGCGGGCGGGAGATCGAAACCGCGCCCCGGGGGCTGCGCGGGGAACGGGCCAGCCCCGAGTTGCTGCG
CGCCGCCGCCGCCGCTGCCATAGCCCTTGGCGGTGCCGTAGGCCTGAGAAAGGCGGAAGTAGCCAGGCAC
TGGCACCCCGCTGGAGGTGCCCAGGGCGCAGCCGTCGGGCGGCGGGCCCCGCGGGAAGGGAGCCAGTTCG
GCGGCGGTGGCCGAGACTTTGGGGCATTTGTCCGCCGAGTCGTAGAGGCAGTAGGAGCTCTCTTCTTTGA
TGTTCTGCGCGAAAGAGCACGAGGTGGCCTGCGGCGCTGGCTGGGGTGGTTGCGGCGGGG
